Addgene plasmid #246339: (203-bp-DIAL-YB_TATA)-Halo-p53-BGH_pKG2745
Purpose: 203-bp DIAL Reporter Plasmid with YB_TATA expressing Halo-p53 in the presence of ZFa and editable by Cre recombinase
Depositing lab: Kate Galloway. Depositing organization: Massachusetts Institute of Technology. Publication: Programmable promoter editing for precise control of transgene expression. Kabaria SR, Bae Y, Ehmann ME, Lende-Dorn BA, Beitz AM, Peterman EL, Love KS, Ploessl DS, Galloway KE. Nat Biotechnol. 2025 Oct 13. doi: 10.1038/s41587-025-02854-y. PubMed 41083901.
Backbone
  Vector backbone: Galloway Lab pSHIP Backbone
  Backbone manufacturer: Galloway Lab
  Vector type: Mammalian Expression, Synthetic Biology
Growth in bacteria
  Bacterial resistance: Kanamycin, 50 μg/mL
  Growth temperature: 30°C
  Growth strain: NEB Stable
  Copy number: High Copy
Gene/Insert
  Gene/Insert name: Halo-p53
  Species: M. musculus (mouse)
  Mutation: WT
  Entrez Gene: Trp53 (a.k.a. Tp53, bbl, bfy, bhy, p44, p53)
  Cloning method: Golden Gate
Terms and licenses: Academic/Nonprofit Terms; Industry Terms: Not Available to Industry
Depositor comments: Please visit https://doi.org/10.1101/2024.06.19.599813 for bioRxiv preprint.
How to cite: (203-bp-DIAL-YB_TATA)-Halo-p53-BGH_pKG2745 was a gift from Kate Galloway (Addgene plasmid # 246339 ; http://n2t.net/addgene:246339 ; RRID:Addgene_246339)
