[The description below was written by a language model from this plasmid's Addgene catalogue record and pLannotate feature annotations shown in this document.]
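Description:
(203-bp-DIAL-YB_TATA)-Halo-p53-BGH_pKG2745 is a 4.9 kb mammalian expression and synthetic-biology plasmid built by Golden Gate assembly in the depositing lab's pSHIP backbone. It replicates in E. coli from a high-copy ColE1/pUC-type origin and is selected with kanamycin through an aph(3')-Ia KanR gene. The rrnB T1 and T2 bacterial terminators lie between the origin and the mammalian cassette, presumably insulating the cassette from read-through transcription.

The payload is a DIAL ("editable promoter") transcription unit. Two loxP sites in the same orientation flank a spacer, which the name gives as 203 bp and in which the annotation picks up only MCS and attB1 fragments. Immediately downstream is a minimal TATA-box core promoter, called YB_TATA in the record and partially matched as minP. According to the stated purpose, expression requires the synthetic zinc-finger activator ZFa. Its binding sites are not annotated in the feature table but would be expected upstream of the floxed spacer. Cre recombinase excises the spacer between the directly repeated loxP sites, which shortens the distance between the activator sites and the core promoter and so shifts the output of the promoter to a different setpoint.

The regulated open reading frame encodes HaloTag, a TEV protease cleavage site and wild-type mouse p53 (Trp53), followed by a bovine growth hormone polyadenylation signal. HaloTag allows covalent labelling with chloroalkane ligands, so the level of the fusion protein can be measured. The construct is intended for tuning p53 dosage in mammalian cells when it is delivered together with ZFa, with or without Cre.
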