Features (pLannotate 1.2.2; 13 found; start..end, strand, type, name):
      1..589     +  rep_origin     ori: high-copy-number ColE1/pMB1/pBR322/pUC origin of replication
    757..800     -  terminator     rrnB T1 terminator: Escherichia coli rrnB; transcription terminator T1 from the E. coli rrnB gene
    932..959     +  terminator     rrnB T2 terminator: transcription terminator T2 from the E. coli rrnB gene
   1158..1191    +  protein_bind   loxP: Cre-mediated recombination occurs in the 8-bp core sequence (GCATACAT). Cre recombinase
   1219..1252    +  misc_feature   MCS (fragment): multiple cloning site
   1254..1273    +  protein_bind   attB1 (fragment): mutant version of attB; recombination site for the Gateway® BP reaction BP Clonase™
   1395..1428    +  protein_bind   loxP: Cre-mediated recombination occurs in the 8-bp core sequence (GCATACAT). Cre recombinase
   1454..1470    +  promoter       minP (fragment): minimal TATA-box promoter with low basal activity
   1517..2407    +  CDS            HaloTag®: modified bacterial dehalogenase that forms covalent bonds with chloroalkane derivatives
   2420..2440    +  CDS            TEV site: tobacco etch virus (TEV) protease recognition and cleavage site
   2468..3637    +  CDS            Tp53: P53_MOUSE - Also known as P53, Trp53. Experimental evidence at protein level: Swiss-Prot protein existence level 1. Acts as a tumor suppressor in many tumor types; induces growth arrest or apoptosis depending on the physiological circumstances and cell type. Involved in cell cycle regulation as a trans-activator that acts to negatively regulate cell division by controlling a set of genes required for this process. One of the activated genes is an inhibitor of cyclin-dependent kinases. Apoptosis induction seems to be mediated either by stimulation of BAX and FAS antigen expression, or by repres
   3652..3876    +  polyA_signal   bGH poly(A) signal: bovine growth hormone polyadenylation signal
   3998..4807    +  CDS            KanR: aminoglycoside phosphotransferase; aph(3')-Ia; confers resistance to kanamycin in bacteria or G418 (Geneticin®) in eukaryotes
>Addgene plasmid #246339 | (203-bp-DIAL-YB_TATA)-Halo-p53-BGH_pKG2745 | addgene full sequence | sequence record 491506 | Addgene NGS Result
TTGAGATCCTTTTTTTCTGCGCGTAATCTGCTGCTTGCAAACAAAAAAACCACCGCTACCAGCGGTGGTT
TGTTTGCCGGATCAAGAGCTACCAACTCTTTTTCCGAAGGTAACTGGCTTCAGCAGAGCGCAGATACCAA
ATACTGTTCTTCTAGTGTAGCCGTAGTTAGGCCACCACTTCAAGAACTCTGTAGCACCGCCTACATACCT
CGCTCTGCTAATCCTGTTACCAGTGGCTGCTGCCAGTGGCGATAAGTCGTGTCTTACCGGGTTGGACTCA
AGACGATAGTTACCGGATAAGGCGCAGCGGTCGGGCTGAACGGGGGGTTCGTGCACACAGCCCAGCTTGG
AGCGAACGACCTACACCGAACTGAGATACCTACAGCGTGAGCTATGAGAAAGCGCCACGCTTCCCGAAGG
GAGAAAGGCGGACAGGTATCCGGTAAGCGGCAGGGTCGGAACAGGAGAGCGCACGAGGGAGCTTCCAGGG
GGAAACGCCTGGTATCTTTATAGTCCTGTCGGGTTTCGCCACCTCTGACTTGAGCGTCGATTTTTGTGAT
GCTCGTCAGGGGGGCGGAGCCTATGGAAAAACGCCAGCAACGCGGCCTTTTTACGGTTCCTGGCCTTTTG
CTGGCCTTTTGCTCACATGTTCTTTCCTGCGTTATCCCCTGATTCTGTGGATAACCGTATTACCGCTAGC
ATGGATCTCGGGGACGTCTAACTACTAAGCGAGAGTAGGGAACTGCCAGGCATCAAATAAAACGAAAGGC
TCAGTCGGAAGACTGGGCCTTTCGTTTTATCTGTTGTTTGTCGGTGAACGCTCTCCTGAGTAGGACAAAT
CCGCCGGGAGCGGATTTGAACGTTGTGAAGCAACGGCCCGGAGGGTGGCGGGCAGGACGCCCGCCATAAA
CTGCCAGGCATCAAACTAAGCAGAAGGCCATCCTGACGGATGGCCTTTTTGCGTTTCTACAAACTCTTCC
TGTTAGTTAGTTACTTAAGCTCGGGCCCACCTGCAGTCTACTTACTCGGATCGGGAGATCTGAATTGGAG
TGAGGACGTGTAGAGTGAGGACGTGCGGAGTGAGGACGTGTAGAGTGAGGACGTGCGGAGTGAGGACGTG
TAGAGTGAGGACGTGCCCTCCTCTGGATCAAATCCGAATAACTTCGTATAGCATACATTATACGAAGTTA
TCTCGAGTCGCTCGGTACGATTTAAATTGAATTCTGCAGTCGACGGTACCGCGGGCCCGGGACTTTGTAC
AAAAAAGCAGGCTCCACCATGGGAACCAATTCAGTCGACTGGATCCGGTACCTCCTACAGCTCCTGGGCA
ACGTGCTGGTTATTGTGCTGTCTCATCATTTTGGCAAAGAATTGATTAATTCGAGCGAACGCGTATAACT
TCGTATAGCATACATTATACGAAGTTATCGGATTTGATCTGATCAAGCAACTCTAGAGGGTATATAATGG
GGGCCACTAGTCTACTACCAGAGCTCATCGCTAGCAATGAGCCACCATGGCAGAAATCGGTACTGGCTTT
CCATTCGACCCCCATTATGTGGAAGTCCTGGGCGAGCGCATGCACTACGTCGATGTTGGTCCGCGCGATG
GCACCCCTGTGCTGTTCCTGCACGGTAACCCGACCTCCTCCTACGTGTGGCGCAACATCATCCCGCATGT
TGCACCGACCCATCGCTGCATTGCTCCAGACCTGATCGGTATGGGCAAATCCGACAAACCAGACCTGGGT
TATTTCTTCGACGACCACGTCCGCTTCATGGATGCCTTCATCGAAGCCCTGGGTCTGGAAGAGGTCGTCC
TGGTCATTCACGACTGGGGCTCCGCTCTGGGTTTCCACTGGGCCAAGCGCAATCCAGAGCGCGTCAAAGG
TATTGCATTTATGGAGTTCATCCGCCCTATCCCGACCTGGGACGAATGGCCAGAATTTGCCCGCGAGACC
TTCCAGGCCTTCCGCACCACCGACGTCGGCCGCAAGCTGATCATCGATCAGAACGTTTTTATCGAGGGTA
CGCTGCCGATGGGTGTCGTCCGCCCGCTGACTGAAGTCGAGATGGACCATTACCGCGAGCCGTTCCTGAA
TCCTGTTGACCGCGAGCCACTGTGGCGCTTCCCAAACGAGCTGCCAATCGCCGGTGAGCCAGCGAACATC
GTCGCGCTGGTCGAAGAATACATGGACTGGCTGCACCAGTCCCCTGTCCCGAAGCTGCTGTTCTGGGGCA
CCCCAGGCGTTCTGATCCCACCGGCCGAAGCCGCTCGCCTGGCCAAAAGCCTGCCTAACTGCAAGGCTGT
GGACATCGGCCCGGGTCTGAATCTGCTGCAAGAAGACAACCCGGACCTGATCGGCAGCGAGATCGCGCGC
TGGCTGTCGACGCTCGAGATTTCCGGCGAGCCAACCACTGAGGATCTGTACTTTCAGAGCGATAACGCGA
ATTCAGTCGACGGATCCATGACTGCCATGGAGGAGTCACAGTCGGATATCAGCCTCGAGCTCCCTCTGAG
CCAGGAGACATTTTCAGGCTTATGGAAACTACTTCCTCCAGAAGATATCCTGCCATCACCTCACTGCATG
GACGATCTGTTGCTGCCCCAGGATGTTGAGGAGTTTTTTGAAGGCCCAAGTGAAGCCCTCCGAGTGTCAG
GAGCTCCTGCAGCACAGGACCCTGTCACCGAGACCCCTGGGCCAGTGGCCCCTGCCCCAGCCACTCCATG
GCCCCTGTCATCTTTTGTCCCTTCTCAAAAAACTTACCAGGGCAACTATGGCTTCCACCTGGGCTTCCTG
CAGTCTGGGACAGCCAAGTCTGTTATGTGCACGTACTCTCCTCCCCTCAATAAGCTATTCTGCCAGCTGG
CGAAGACGTGCCCTGTGCAGTTGTGGGTCAGCGCCACACCTCCAGCTGGGAGCCGTGTCCGCGCCATGGC
CATCTACAAGAAGTCACAGCACATGACGGAGGTCGTGAGACGCTGCCCCCACCATGAGCGCTGCTCCGAT
GGTGATGGCCTGGCTCCTCCCCAGCATCTTATCCGGGTGGAAGGAAATTTGTATCCCGAGTATCTGGAAG
ACAGGCAGACTTTTCGCCACAGCGTGGTGGTACCTTATGAGCCACCCGAGGCCGGCTCTGAGTATACCAC
CATCCACTACAAGTACATGTGTAATAGCTCCTGCATGGGGGGCATGAACCGCCGACCTATCCTTACCATC
ATCACACTGGAAGACTCCAGTGGGAACCTTCTGGGACGGGACAGCTTTGAGGTTCGTGTTTGTGCCTGCC
CTGGGAGAGACCGCCGTACAGAAGAAGAAAATTTCCGCAAAAAGGAAGTCCTTTGCCCTGAACTGCCCCC
AGGGAGCGCAAAGAGAGCGCTGCCCACATGCACAAGCGCCTCTCCCCCGCAAAAGAAAAAACCACTTGAT
GGAGAGTATTTCACCCTCAAGATCCGCGGGCGTAAACGCTTCGAGATGTTCCGGGAGCTGAATGAGGCCT
TAGAGTTAAAGGATGCCCATGCTACAGAGGAGTCTGGAGACAGCAGGGCTCACTCCAGCTACCTGAAGAC
CAAGAAGGGCCAGTCTACTTCCCGCCATAAAAAAACAATGGTCAAGAAAGTGGGGCCTGACTCAGACTGA
CAACGTTGCACCTGTGCCTTCTAGTTGCCAGCCATCTGTTGTTTGCCCCTCCCCCGTGCCTTCCTTGACC
CTGGAAGGTGCCACTCCCACTGTCCTTTCCTAATAAAATGAGGAAATTGCATCGCATTGTCTGAGTAGGT
GTCATTCTATTCTGGGGGGTGGGGTGGGGCAGGACAGCAAGGGGGAGGATTGGGAAGACAATAGCAGGCA
TGCTGGGGATGCGGTGGGCTCTATGGCGCTCGCTGACTGCAGGTGCCCGTGTCTCAAAATCTCTGATGTT
ACATTGCACAAGATAAAAATATATCATCATGAACAATAAAACTGTCTGCTTACATAAACAGTAATACAAG
GGGTGTTATGAGCCATATTCAACGGGAAACGTCGAGGCCGCGATTAAATTCCAACATGGATGCTGATTTA
TATGGGTATAAATGGGCTCGCGATAATGTCGGGCAATCAGGTGCGACAATCTATCGCTTGTATGGGAAGC
CCGATGCGCCAGAGTTGTTTCTGAAACATGGCAAAGGTAGCGTTGCCAATGATGTTACAGATGAGATGGT
CAGACTAAACTGGCTGACGGAATTTATGCCTCTTCCGACCATCAAGCATTTTATCCGTACTCCTGGTGAT
GCATGGTTACTCACCACTGCGATCCCCGGAAAAACAGCATTCCAGGTATTAGAAGAATATCCTGATTCAG
GTGAAAATATTGTTGATGCGCTGGCAGTGTTCCTGCGCCGGTTGCATTCGATTCCTGTTTGTAATTGTCC
TTTTAACAGCGATCGCGTATTTCGTCTAGCTCAGGCGCAATCACGAATGAATAACGGTTTGGTTGATGCG
AGTGATTTTGATGACGAGCGTAATGGCTGGCCTGTTGAACAAGTCTGGAAAGAAATGCATAAACTTTTGC
CATTCTCACCGGATTCAGTCGTCACTCATGGTGATTTCTCACTTGATAACCTTATTTTTGACGAGGGGAA
ATTAATAGGTTGTATTGATGTTGGACGAGTCGGAATCGCAGACCGATACCAGGATCTTGCCATCCTATGG
AACTGCCTCGGTGAGTTTTCTCCTTCATTACAGAAACGGCTTTTTCAAAAATATGGTATTGATAATCCTG
ATATGAATAAATTGCAGTTTCATTTGATGCTCGATGAGTTTTTCTAATCAGAATTGGTTAATTGGTTGTA
ACATTATTCAGATTGGGCCCCGTTCCACTGAGCGTCAGACCCCGTAGAAAAGATCAAAGGATCTTC
