>Addgene plasmid #246339 | (203-bp-DIAL-YB_TATA)-Halo-p53-BGH_pKG2745 | depositor partial sequence | sequence record 484343 | Promoter (203-bp-DIAL-YB_TATA)
AGATCTGAATTGGAGTGAGGACGTGTAGAGTGAGGACGTGCGGAGTGAGGACGTGTAGAGTGAGGACGTG
CGGAGTGAGGACGTGTAGAGTGAGGACGTGCCCTCCTCTGGATCAAATCCGAATAACTTCGTATAGCATA
CATTATACGAAGTTATCTCGAGTCGCTCGGTACGATTTAAATTGAATTCTGCAGTCGACGGTACCGCGGG
CCCGGGACTTTGTACAAAAAAGCAGGCTCCACCATGGGAACCAATTCAGTCGACTGGATCCGGTACCTCC
TACAGCTCCTGGGCAACGTGCTGGTTATTGTGCTGTCTCATCATTTTGGCAAAGAATTGATTAATTCGAG
CGAACGCGTATAACTTCGTATAGCATACATTATACGAAGTTATCGGATTTGATCTGATCAAGCAACTCTA
GAGGGTATATAATGGGGGCCACTAGTCTACTACCAGAGCTCATCGCTAGC
